>Addgene plasmid #159902 | pAAV-CMV-FLEX-SaCas9-U6-sgSlc6a3 | addgene full sequence | sequence record 317305 | Addgene NGS Result
GACATTGATTATTGACTAGTTATTAATAGTAATCAATTACGGGGTCATTAGTTCATAGCCCATATATGGA
GTTCCGCGTTACATAACTTACGGTAAATGGCCCGCCTGGCTGACCGCCCAACGACCCCCGCCCATTGACG
TCAATAATGACGTATGTTCCCATAGTAACGCCAATAGGGACTTTCCATTGACGTCAATGGGTGGAGTATT
TACGGTAAACTGCCCACTTGGCAGTACATCAAGTGTATCATATGCCAAGTACGCCCCCTATTGACGTCAA
TGACGGTAAATGGCCCGCCTGGCATTATGCCCAGTACATGACCTTATGGGACTTTCCTACTTGGCAGTAC
ATCTACGTATTAGTCATCGCTATTACCATGGTGATGCGGTTTTGGCAGTACATCAATGGGCGTGGATAGC
GGTTTGACTCACGGGGATTTCCAAGTCTCCACCCCATTGACGTCAATGGGAGTTTGTTTTGGCACCAAAA
TCAACGGGACTTTCCAAAATGTCGTAACAACTCCGCCCCATTGACGCAAATGGGCGGTAGGCGTGTACGG
TGGGAGGTCTATATAAGCAGAGCTCTCTGGCTAACTACCGGTGCTAGCGTCGACTCCGGAATAACTTCGT
ATAGGATACTTTATACGAAGTTATGCAGAATGGTAGCTGGATTGTAGCTGCTATTAGCAATATGAAACCT
CTTAATAACTTCGTATAGCATACATTATACGAAGTTATGGCGCGCCTTAAGCGTAATCTGGAACATCGTA
TGGGTAAGCGTAATCTGGAACATCGTATGGGTAAGCGTAATCTGGAACATCGTATGGGTAGGATCCCTTT
TTCTTTTTTGCCTGGCCGGCCTTTTTCGTGGCCGCCGGCCTTTTGCCCTTTTTGATGATCTGAGGGTGCT
TCTTAGATTTCACTTCATACAGGTTGCCCAGAATGTCTGTGCTGTACTTCTTAATGCTCTGGGTCTTGGA
GGCGATTGTCTTAATGATCCTGGGGGGCCTCTTGTCGTTCATGTTTTCCAGGTACTCGCGGTAGGTGATG
TCGATCATGTTCACTTCGATCCGGTTCAGCAGGTCGTTGTTCACGCCGATCACTCTATACAGCTCGCCGT
TGATCTTGATCAGATCGTTGTTGTAGAAGGAGGCGATAAACTCGGCCTGGTTGCTGATCTTCTTCAGCTT
CTTAGCTTCCTCATAGCACTTGCTATTCACTTCGTAGTAGTTTTCTTTTTTGATCACATCCAGATTCTTC
ACGGTCACGAACTTGTACACGCCATTGTCCAGGTACACGTCGAATCTGTAGGGCTTCAGGGACAGCTTCA
CGACCTTGTTTCTGCTGTTGGGGTAGTCGTCGGTGATGTCCAGATGGGCGTTCAGTTTGTTGCCGTAATA
CTTAATCTTCTTGATCACGGGGCCGTTGTCCTTTTTGGAGTACTTGGTCAGGTAGTTCCCGGTTTCCTCG
TAGTACTTGTACAGGGGATTCTTCTCGTCGCCGTACTGTTCCATAATCAGCTTCAGTTTCTGGTAGGTCT
GGGGGTCGTGGTGGTACATCAGCAGCTTTTCGGGGCTCTTGTTGATCAGCTTTTTCAGCTTGTCATTGTC
CTTGTCGTACAGGCCGTTCAGATTGTTCACGATCAGGGTGTTGCCCTTGTCGTCCTTCCGGGTGGAGTAC
AGGGTGTCGTTAATCAGCTCTCTATTAGGCTTCTTGTCCACCCGGTGGCTGTACTTGTAGTCCTTGAAGT
CCTTAATGTGCTTGATCTGGTGGGGGGTGATGAAGATCTCTTTGTACTCCTGCTCGGTTTCGATCTCGGG
CATGCTCTCGGCCTGCTTTTCCTCGAACATCTGGTTTTCCATCACTTTTTTGGCCTTGTCCAGTTTCTTC
CACTCTTTGAAGATGAAATCGGCGTTGGCAATGATCAGGGCGTCCTCGGCGTGGTGCTTGTACCCCTTGT
TCCGCTCTTTCTTAAACTTCCACTTCCGCCGCAGAAAGCTGGTGAAGCCGCCATTGATGGACTTCACTTT
CACGTCCAGGTTGTTCACTCTGAAGTAGCTCCGCAGCAGGTTCATCAGGCCTCTGGTGGCGTATCTGGTA
TCCACCAGGTTCCGGTTGATGAAGTCTTTCTGCACGGAGAACCTGTTGATGTCCCGTTCTTCCAGCAGAT
ACTCTTTCTTGGTCTTGCTGATTCTGCCCTTGCCCTTGGCCAGATTCAGGATGTGCTTCTTGAAGGTTTC
GTAGCTGATCTTGCTGTCGCTGCTGCTCAGGTACTGGAATGGGGTCCGGTTGCCCTTCTTGCTGTTTTCT
TCCTGCTTCACGAGCACCTTGTTGTTGAAGCTGTTGTCGAAGGACACGCTTCTGGGGATGATGTGGTCCA
CCTCATAGTTGAAGGGGTTGTTCAGCAGATCTTCCAGAGGGATGGCTTCCAGGCTGTACAGGCACTTGCC
TTCCTGCATGTCGTGCAGCTTGATCTTCTCGATCAGGTACTTGGCGTTCTCTTTGCCGGTGGTCCGGATG
ATTTCCTCGATCCGCTCGTTGGTCTGCCGGTTCCGCTTCTGCATCTCGTTGATCATTTTCTGGGCGTCCT
TGGAGTTCTTCTCGCGGGCCAGCTCGATAATGATGTCGTTGGGCAGGCCGTACTTCTTGATGATGGCGTT
GATCACTTTGATGCTCTGGATGAAGCTTCTCTTCACGACGGGGCTCAGGATGAAGTCGTCCACCAGGGTG
GTGGGGATCTCTTTCTGCTGGGACAGGTCCACCTTCTTGGGCACCAGCTTCAGCCGGTTGAAGATAGCGA
TCTGGTTGTCGTTGGTGTGCCACAGCTCGTCCAGGATCAGGTTGATGGCCTTCAGGCTCAGGTTGTGGGT
GCCGGTATAGCCCTTCAGATTAGAGATCTGCTCGATCTCTTCCTGGGTCAGCTCGGAGTTCAGATTGGTC
AGTTCTTCCTGGATGTCCTCGCTGCTCTGGTAGATGGTCAGGATCTTGGCAATCTGATCCAGCAGCTCGG
CGTTCTCAATAATCTCTTTCCGGGCGGTAATGTCCTTGATGTCGTGGTACACCTTCAGGTTGGTGAACTC
GGGCTTGCCGGTGCTGGTCACTCTGTAGCCCTTAATATCCTCTTCGTTCACGAGGATTTCTTTGGCGATC
TGCTTCAGGGTGGGCTTCTTCTTCTGCTTGAACACGTTCTCGATGATCTGGAACTTCTCGTAATATTCCA
GCTTCTCGTTCTCGTCCCTGGTGATCACGAGATTGTTCAGGTCGTTCAGGGCGTTGTACAGGTCGGCGTT
GTAGGCGTACTTCACGCTCCGCAGTTCCTCGGGGAAGTAGGTGCAGTGGCCCATCAGCATCTCGTACCAT
TCTTTGATGTCCTTCCAGCCGAAGGGGCTGCCCTCGCCAGGTCCCTCATAGTAGGTCCGCCGGGTTTCCA
GCAGGTCGATGTAGGTGTCGATGAAGCTCTGGTCCAGCTGGTGGTAGGCCTTCTGCACCTTCAGCAGCTG
TTTGGCTTCTTTCACGTAGTCGCTGGTCTTGAATCTGTTGATGCTGCCCCGCACTTCGCCGTCTTTCTTC
AGCCGTTCCAGCTGCAGTTCGGCCACGTATTTCTCTTCCAGGGCCTTGCTGTTCCGGCTGATCTGCTCTT
TGGTGGACAGCTCGTTGCCGGTGTCCTCTTCCACCTCGTTCACGTTGTGCACGCCTCTTCTCTTGGCCAG
GTGCAGCAGGGCGGCAGAGAACTCTTCCTCGCTCAGCTTCTGGCTCAGGCCCTTCACTCTGGCCTCGTAG
GGGTTGATGCCGCTCAGCTCGCTGTGGTCGGTCAGCAGGTTGTAGTCGAACAGCAGCTTCTTCACTCTCT
GGATTCTATGCCGCCTCCGCCGCTTCAGCCTTCTGGCGCCTCTCTTGCTCCGCCTGCCCTCGTTGTTTTC
CACGTTGGCCTCTTTGAACAGCCGCACGCCGGCATCGATCACGTCCCGTGTCTCGTAGTCGATGATGCCG
TAGCCCACGCTGGTGATGCCGATGTCCAGGCCCAGGATGTAGTTCCGCTTGGCTGCTGGGACTCCGTGGA
TACCGACCTTCCGCTTCTTCTTTGGGGCCATGCGGCCGCTGCAGACCGGTGCTAGCATAACTTCGTATAA
AGTATCCTATACGAAGTTATTTGCCTTAACCCAGAAATTATCACTGTTATTCTTTAGAATGGTGCAAAGA
ATAACTTCGTATAATGTATGCTATACGAAGTTATGAATTCCTAGAGCTCGCTGATCAGCCTCGACTGTGC
CTTCTAGTTGCCAGCCATCTGTTGTTTGCCCCTCCCCCGTGCCTTCCTTGACCCTGGAAGGTGCCACTCC
CACTGTCCTTTCCTAATAAAATGAGGAAATTGCATCGCATTGTCTGAGTAGGTGTCATTCTATTCTGGGG
GGTGGGGTGGGGCAGGACAGCAAGGGGGAGGATTGGGAAGAGAATAGCAGGCATGCTGGGGAGGTACCGA
GGGCCTATTTCCCATGATTCCTTCATATTTGCATATACGATACAAGGCTGTTAGAGAGATAATTGGAATT
AATTTGACTGTAAACACAAAGATATTAGTACAAAATACGTGACGTAGAAAGTAATAATTTCTTGGGTAGT
TTGCAGTTTTAAAATTATGTTTTAAAATGGACTATCATATGCTTACCGTAACTTGAAAGTATTTCGATTT
CTTGGCTTTATATATCTTGTGGAAAGGACGAAACACCGCATCTTGGTCAAGGAGCAGAAGTTTTAGTACT
CTGGAAACAGAATCTACTAAAACAAGGCAAAATGCCGTGTTTATCTCGTCAACTTGTTGGCGAGATTTTT
GCGGCCGCAGGAACCCCTAGTGATGGAGTTGGCCACTCCCTCTCTGCGCGCTCGCTCGCTCACTGAGGCC
GGGCGACCAAAGGTCGCCCGACGCCCGGGCTTTGCCCGGGCGGCCTCAGTGAGCGAGCGAGCGCGCAGCT
GCCTGCAGGGGCGCCTGATGCGGTATTTTCTCCTTACGCATCTGTGCGGTATTTCACACCGCATA
[95 nt withheld, positions 5036-5130]
T
[46 nt withheld, positions 5132-5177]
C
[141 nt withheld, positions 5179-5319]
CCTTTGACGTTGGAGTCCACGTTCTTT
[37 nt withheld, positions 5347-5383]
ACTCTATCTCGGGCTATTCTTTTGATTTATAAGGGATTTTGCCGATTTCGGTCTATTGGTTAAAAAATGA
GCTGATTTAACAAAAATTTAACGCGAATTTTAACAAAATATTAACGTTTACAATTTTATGGTGCACTCTC
AGTACAATCTGCTCTGATGCCGCATAGTTAAGCCAGCCCCGACACCCGCCAACACCCGCTGACGCGCCCT
GACGGGCTTGTCTGCTCCCGGCATCCGCTTACAGACAAGCTGTGACCGTCTCCGGGAGCTGCATGTGTCA
GAGGTTTTCACCGTCATCACCGAAACGCGCGAGACGAAAGGGCCTCGTGATACGCCTATTTTTATAGGTT
AATGTCATGATAATAATGGTTTCTTAGACGTCAGGTGGCACTTTTCGGGGAAATGTGCGCGGAACCCCTA
TTTGTTTATTTTTCTAAATACATTCAAATATGTATCCGCTCATGAGACAATAACCCTGATAAATGCTTCA
ATAATATTGAAAAAGGAAGAGTATGAGTATTCAACATTTCCGTGTCGCCCTTATTCCCTTTTTTGCGGCA
TTTTGCCTTCCTGTTTTTGCTCACCCAGAAACGCTGGTGAAAGTAAAAGATGCTGAAGATCAGTTGGGTG
CACGAGTGGGTTACATCGAACTGGATCTCAACAGCGGTAAGATCCTTGAGAGTTTTCGCCCCGAAGAACG
TTTTCCAATGATGAGCACTTTTAAAGTTCTGCTATGTGGCGCGGTATTATCCCGTATTGACGCCGGGCAA
GAGCAACTCGGTCGCCGCATACACTATTCTCAGAATGACTTGGTTGAGTACTCACCAGTCACAGAAAAGC
ATCTTACGGATGGCATGACAGTAAGAGAATTATGCAGTGCTGCCATAACCATGAGTGATAACACTGCGGC
CAACTTACTTCTGACAACGATCGGAGGACCGAAGGAGCTAACCGCTTTTTTGCACAACATGGGGGATCAT
GTAACTCGCCTTGATCGTTGGGAACCGGAGCTGAATGAAGCCATACCAAACGACGAGCGTGACACCACGA
TGCCTGTAGCAATGGCAACAACGTTGCGCAAACTATTAACTGGCGAACTACTTACTCTAGCTTCCCGGCA
ACAATTAATAGACTGGATGGAGGCGGATAAAGTTGCAGGACCACTTCTGCGCTCGGCCCTTCCGGCTGGC
TGGTTTATTGCTGATAAATCTGGAGCCGGTGAGCGTGGAAGCCGCGGTATCATTGCAGCACTGGGGCCAG
ATGGTAAGCCCTCCCGTATCGTAGTTATCTACACGACGGGGAGTCAGGCAACTATGGATGAACGAAATAG
ACAGATCGCTGAGATAGGTGCCTCACTGATTAAGCATTGGTAACTGTCAGACCAAGTTTACTCATATATA
CTTTAGATTGATTTAAAACTTCATTTTTAATTTAAAAGGATCTAGGTGAAGATCCTTTTTGATAATCTCA
TGACCAAAATCCCTTAACGTGAGTTTTCGTTCCACTGAGCGTCAGACCCCGTAGAAAAGATCAAAGGATC
TTCTTGAGATCCTTTTTTTCTGCGCGTAATCTGCTGCTTGCAAACAAAAAAACCACCGCTACCAGCGGTG
GTTTGTTTGCCGGATCAAGAGCTACCAACTCTTTTTCCGAAGGTAACTGGCTTCAGCAGAGCGCAGATAC
CAAATACTGTTCTTCTAGTGTAGCCGTAGTTAGGCCACCACTTCAAGAACTCTGTAGCACCGCCTACATA
CCTCGCTCTGCTAATCCTGTTACCAGTGGCTGCTGCCAGTGGCGATAAGTCGTGTCTTACCGGGTTGGAC
TCAAGACGATAGTTACCGGATAAGGCGCAGCGGTCGGGCTGAACGGGGGGTTCGTGCACACAGCCCAGCT
TGGAGCGAACGACCTACACCGAACTGAGATACCTACAGCGTGAGCTATGAGAAAGCGCCACGCTTCCCGA
AGGGAGAAAGGCGGACAGGTATCCGGTAAGCGGCAGGGTCGGAACAGGAGAGCGCACGAGGGAGCTTCCA
GGGGGAAACGCCTGGTATCTTTATAGTCCTGTCGGGTTTCGCCACCTCTGACTTGAGCGTCGATTTTTGT
GATGCTCGTCAGGGGGGCGGAGCCTATGGAAAAACGCCAGCAACGCGGCCTTTTTACGGTTCCTGGCCTT
TTGCTGGCCTTTTGCTCACATGTCCTGCAGGCAGCTGCGCGCTCGCTCGCTCACTGAGGCCGCCCGGGCG
TCGGGCGACCTTTGGTCGCCCGGCCTCAGTGAGCGAGCGAGCGCGCAGAGAGGGAGTGGCCAACTCCATC
ACTAGGGGTTCCTGCGGCCTCTAGACTCGAGGCGTT
Features (pLannotate 1.2.2; 26 found; start..end, strand, type, name):
      1..380     +  enhancer       CMV enhancer: human cytomegalovirus immediate early enhancer
    381..584     +  promoter       CMV promoter: human cytomegalovirus (CMV) immediate early promoter
    621..654     +  protein_bind   lox2272: Cre-mediated recombination occurs in the 8-bp core sequence (GGATACTT). lox2272 sites are compatible with each other, but incompatible with loxP or loxN sites (Lee and Saito, 1988). Cre recombinase
    655..704     -  intron         β-globin intron (fragment): internally truncated intron from human β-globin
    705..738     +  protein_bind   loxP: Cre-mediated recombination occurs in the 8-bp core sequence (GCATACAT). Cre recombinase
    748..776     -  CDS            3xHA (fragment): three tandem HA epitope tags
    787..803     -  CDS            3xHA (fragment): three tandem HA epitope tags
    814..830     -  CDS            3xHA (fragment): three tandem HA epitope tags
    837..884     -  CDS            nucleoplasmin NLS: bipartite nuclear localization signal from nucleoplasmin
    885..4040    -  CDS            cas9: CAS9_STAAU - Experimental evidence at protein level: Swiss-Prot protein existence level 1. CRISPR (clustered regularly interspaced short palindromic repeat) is an adaptive immune system that provides protection against mobile genetic elements (viruses, transposable elements and conjugative plasmids). CRISPR clusters contain spacers, sequences complementary to antecedent mobile elements, and target invading nucleic acids. CRISPR clusters are transcribed and processed into CRISPR RNA (crRNA). In type II CRISPR systems correct processing of pre-crRNA requires a trans- encoded small RNA (tracrRNA)
   4117..4150    -  protein_bind   lox2272: Cre-mediated recombination occurs in the 8-bp core sequence (GGATACTT). lox2272 sites are compatible with each other, but incompatible with loxP or loxN sites (Lee and Saito, 1988). Cre recombinase
   4151..4200    -  intron         β-globin intron (fragment): internally truncated intron from human β-globin
   4201..4234    -  protein_bind   loxP: Cre-mediated recombination occurs in the 8-bp core sequence (GCATACAT). Cre recombinase
   4265..4376    +  polyA_signal   bGH poly(A) signal: bovine growth hormone polyadenylation signal
   4479..4719    +  promoter       U6 promoter: RNA polymerase III promoter for human U6 snRNA
   4750..4825    +  misc_RNA       Sa gRNA scaffold: guide RNA scaffold for the Staphylococcus aureus CRISPR/Cas9 system
   4839..4979    +  repeat_region  AAV2 ITR: inverted terminal repeat of adeno-associated virus serotype 2 inverted
   4984..5035    -  misc_feature   bom (fragment): basis of mobility region from pBR322
   5054..5509    +  rep_origin     f1 ori (sequence partly withheld): f1 bacteriophage origin of replication; arrow indicates direction of (+) strand synthesis
   5510..5559    -  misc_feature   bom (fragment): basis of mobility region from pBR322
   5661..5696    -  CDS            rop (fragment): Rop protein, which maintains plasmids at low copy number; rop
   5791..5895    +  promoter       AmpR promoter: bla
   5896..6756    +  CDS            AmpR: β-lactamase; bla; confers resistance to ampicillin, carbenicillin, and related antibiotics
   6927..7515    +  rep_origin     ori: high-copy-number ColE1/pMB1/pBR322/pUC origin of replication
   7588..7615    +  repeat_region  AAV2 ITR (fragment): inverted terminal repeat of adeno-associated virus serotype 2 inverted
   7644..7671    +  repeat_region  AAV2 ITR (fragment): inverted terminal repeat of adeno-associated virus serotype 2 inverted
