[The description below was written by a language model from this plasmid's Addgene catalogue record and pLannotate feature annotations shown in this document.]
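Description:
pAAV-CMV-FLEX-SaCas9-U6-sgSlc6a3 is a 7,729 nt AAV transfer plasmid for Cre-dependent CRISPR mutagenesis of the mouse dopamine transporter gene Slc6a3 (also known as DAT or Dat1). It is built on the pAAV-FLEX-SaCas9-U6-sgRNA backbone by inserting a gene-specific guide. It is maintained in bacteria as a high-copy plasmid through a ColE1/pUC-type origin with ampicillin selection (AmpR), and the backbone also carries an f1 origin. AAV2 inverted terminal repeats flank the payload and allow it to be packaged into recombinant AAV. The annotation detects one complete ITR and only fragments of the other, which is common in sequencing reads of these structured repeats. The record lists a recombination-deficient growth strain, consistent with the need to keep the ITRs stable.

The payload combines both CRISPR components in a single vector, made possible by the compact size of Staphylococcus aureus Cas9. A CMV enhancer/promoter sits upstream of a FLEX (double-inverted) cassette in which the SaCas9 coding sequence, fused to a nucleoplasmin nuclear localization signal and a 3xHA epitope tag, lies in the antisense orientation between opposing pairs of lox2272 and loxP sites, followed by a bGH polyadenylation signal. Without Cre, no functional nuclease is produced. In Cre-expressing cells, recombination inverts and then locks the cassette in the sense orientation, permitting expression of HA-tagged nuclear SaCas9. Downstream, a human U6 RNA polymerase III promoter constitutively drives the Slc6a3-targeting spacer joined to the Sa gRNA scaffold. The design supports cell-type-restricted disruption of Slc6a3 after viral delivery into Cre-driver mice, with the HA tag available for detecting Cas9 expression.
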