Addgene plasmid #159902: pAAV-CMV-FLEX-SaCas9-U6-sgSlc6a3
Purpose: Mutagenesis of Slc6a3
Depositing lab: Larry Zweifel. Depositing organization: University of Washington.
Backbone
  Vector backbone: pAAV-FLEX-SaCas9-U6-sgRNA
  Backbone manufacturer: Larry Zweifel (Addgene plasmid # 124844)
  Vector type: Mouse Targeting, AAV, CRISPR
Growth in bacteria
  Bacterial resistance: Ampicillin, 100 μg/mL
  Growth temperature: 37°C
  Growth strain: NEB Stable
  Copy number: High Copy
Gene/Insert
  Gene/Insert name: Slc6a3
  gRNA/shRNA sequence: CATCTTGGTCAAGGAGCAGAA
  Species: M. musculus (mouse)
  Entrez Gene: Slc6a3 (a.k.a. DAT, Dat1)
  Cloning method: Restriction Enzyme; 5′ cloning site Unknown (unknown if destroyed); 3′ cloning site Unknown (unknown if destroyed)
Terms and licenses: Academic/Nonprofit Terms; Industry Terms: Not Available to Industry
How to cite: pAAV-CMV-FLEX-SaCas9-U6-sgSlc6a3 was a gift from Larry Zweifel (Addgene plasmid # 159902 ; http://n2t.net/addgene:159902 ; RRID:Addgene_159902)
